>Addgene plasmid #163087 | pcDNA-Fah_W | addgene full sequence | sequence record 320638 | Addgene NGS Result
GGCGTTTTGCGCTGCTTCGCGATGTACGGGCCAGATATACGCGTTGACATTGATTATTGACTAGTTATTA
ATAGTAATCAATTACGGGGTCATTAGTTCATAGCCCATATATGGAGTTCCGCGTTACATAACTTACGGTA
AATGGCCCGCCTGGCTGACCGCCCAACGACCCCCGCCCATTGACGTCAATAATGACGTATGTTCCCATAG
TAACGCCAATAGGGACTTTCCATTGACGTCAATGGGTGGAGTATTTACGGTAAACTGCCCACTTGGCAGT
ACATCAAGTGTATCATATGCCAAGTACGCCCCCTATTGACGTCAATGACGGTAAATGGCCCGCCTGGCAT
TATGCCCAGTACATGACCTTATGGGACTTTCCTACTTGGCAGTACATCTACGTATTAGTCATCGCTATTA
CCATGGTGATGCGGTTTTGGCAGTACATCAATGGGCGTGGATAGCGGTTTGACTCACGGGGATTTCCAAG
TCTCCACCCCATTGACGTCAATGGGAGTTTGTTTTGGCACCAAAATCAACGGGACTTTCCAAAATGTCGT
AACAACTCCGCCCCATTGACGCAAATGGGCGGTAGGCGTGTACGGTGGGAGGTCTATATAAGCAGAGCTC
TCTGGCTAACTAGAGAACCCACTGCTTACTGGCTTATCGAAATTAATACGACTCACTATAGGGAGACCCA
AGCTGGCTAGTTAAGCTTGGTACCGAGCTCGGATCCACTAGTCCAGTGTGGTGGAATTGCCACCATGTCC
TTTATTCCAGTGGCCGAGGACTCCGACTTTCCCATCCAAAACCTGCCCTATGGTGTTTTCTCCACTCAAA
GCAACCCAAAGCCACGGATTGGTGTAGCCATCGGTGACCAGATCTTGGACCTGAGTGTCATTAAACACCT
CTTTACCGGACCTGCCCTTTCCAAACATCAACATGTCTTCGATGAGACAACTCTCAATAACTTCATGGGT
CTGGGTCAAGCTGCATGGAAGGAGGCAAGAGCATCCTTACAGAACTTACTGTCTGCCAGCCAAGCCCGGC
TCAGAGATGACAAGGAGCTTCGGCAGCGTGCATTCACCTCCCAGGCTTCTGCGACAATGCACCTTCCTGC
TACCATAGGAGACTACACGGACTTCTACTCTTCTCGGCAGCATGCCACCAATGTTGGCATTATGTTCAGA
GGCAAGGAGAATGCGCTGTTGCCAAATTGGCTCCACTTACCTGTGGGATACCATGGCCGAGCTTCCTCCA
TTGTGGTATCTGGAACCCCGATTCGAAGACCCATGGGGCAGATGAGACCTGATAACTCAAAGCCTCCTGT
GTATGGTGCCTGCAGACTCTTAGACATGGAGTTGGAAATGGCTTTCTTCGTAGGCCCTGGGAACAGATTC
GGAGAGCCAATCCCCATTTCCAAAGCCCATGAACACATTTTCGGGATGGTCCTCATGAACGACTGGAGCG
CACGAGACATCCAGCAATGGGAGTACGTCCCACTTGGGCCATTCCTGGGGAAAAGCTTTGGAACCACAAT
CTCCCCGTGGGTGGTGCCTATGGATGCCCTCATGCCCTTTGTGGTGCCAAACCCAAAGCAGGACCCCAAG
CCCTTGCCATATCTCTGCCACAGCCAGCCCTACACATTTGATATCAACCTGTCTGTCTCTTTGAAAGGAG
AAGGAATGAGCCAGGCGGCTACCATCTGCAGGTCTAACTTTAAGCACATGTACTGGACCATGCTGCAGCA
ACTCACACACCACTCTGTTAATGGATGCAACCTGAGACCTGGGGACCTCTTGGCTTCTGGAACCATCAGT
GGATCAGACCCTGAAAGCTTTGGCTCCATGCTGGAACTGTCCTGGAAGGGAACAAAGGCCATCGATGTGG
AGCAGGGGCAGACCAGGACCTTCCTGCTGGACGGCGATGAAGTCATCATAACAGGTCACTGCCAGGGGGA
CGGCTACCGTGTTGGCTTTGGCCAGTGTGCTGGGAAAGTGCTGCCTGCCCTTTCACCAGCCAATTCTGCA
GATATCCAGCACAGTGGCGGCCGCTCGAGTCTAGAGGGCCCGCGGTTCGAACAAAAACTCATCTCAGAAG
AGGATCTGAATATGCATACCGGTCATCATCACCATCACCATTGAGTTTAAACCCGCTGATCAGCCTCGAC
TGTGCCTTCTAGTTGCCAGCCATCTGTTGTTTGCCCCTCCCCCGTGCCTTCCTTGACCCTGGAAGGTGCC
ACTCCCACTGTCCTTTCCTAATAAAATGAGGAAATTGCATCGCATTGTCTGAGTAGGTGTCATTCTATTC
TGGGGGGTGGGGTGGGGCAGGACAGCAAGGGGGAGGATTGGGAAGACAATAGCAGGCATGCTGGGGATGC
GGTGGGCTCTATGGCTTCTGAGGCGGAAAGAACCAGCTGGGGCTCTAGGGGGTATCCCC
[124 nt withheld, positions 2440-2563]
C
[91 nt withheld, positions 2565-2655]
A
[49 nt withheld, positions 2657-2705]
CCTTTGACGTTGGAGTCCACGTTCTTT
[37 nt withheld, positions 2733-2769]
ACCCTATCTCGGTCTATTCTTTTGATTTATAAGGGATTTTGCCGATTTCGGCCTATTGGTTAAAAAATGA
GCTGATTTAACAAAAATTTAACGCGAATTAATTCTGTGGAATGTGTGTCAGTTAGGGTGTGGAAAGTCCC
CAGGCTCCCCAGCAGGCAGAAGTATGCAAAGCATGCATCTCAATTAGTCAGCAACCAGGTGTGGAAAGTC
CCCAGGCTCCCCAGCAGGCAGAAGTATGCAAAGCATGCATCTCAATTAGTCAGCAACCATAGTCCCGCCC
CTAACTCCGCCCATCCCGCCCCTAACTCCGCCCAGTTCCGCCCATTCTCCGCCCCATGGCTGACTAATTT
TTTTTATTTATGCAGAGGCCGAGGCCGCCTCTGCCTCTGAGCTATTCCAGAAGTAGTGAGGAGGCTTTTT
TGGAGGCCTAGGCTTTTGCAAAAAGCTCCCGGGAGCTTGTATATCCATTTTCGGATCTGATCAAGAGACA
GGATGAGGATCGTTTCGCATGATTGAACAAGATGGATTGCACGCAGGTTCTCCGGCCGCTTGGGTGGAGA
GGCTATTCGGCTATGACTGGGCACAACAGACAATCGGCTGCTCTGATGCCGCCGTGTTCCGGCTGTCAGC
GCAGGGGCGCCCGGTTCTTTTTGTCAAGACCGACCTGTCCGGTGCCCTGAATGAACTGCAGGACGAGGCA
GCGCGGCTATCGTGGCTGGCCACGACGGGCGTTCCTTGCGCAGCTGTGCTCGACGTTGTCACTGAAGCGG
GAAGGGACTGGCTGCTATTGGGCGAAGTGCCGGGGCAGGATCTCCTGTCATCTCACCTTGCTCCTGCCGA
GAAAGTATCCATCATGGCTGATGCAATGCGGCGGCTGCATACGCTTGATCCGGCTACCTGCCCATTCGAC
CACCAAGCGAAACATCGCATCGAGCGAGCACGTACTCGGATGGAAGCCGGTCTTGTCGATCAGGATGATC
TGGACGAAGAGCATCAGGGGCTCGCGCCAGCCGAACTGTTCGCCAGGCTCAAGGCGCGCATGCCCGACGG
CGAGGATCTCGTCGTGACCCATGGCGATGCCTGCTTGCCGAATATCATGGTGGAAAATGGCCGCTTTTCT
GGATTCATCGACTGTGGCCGGCTGGGTGTGGCGGACCGCTATCAGGACATAGCGTTGGCTACCCGTGATA
TTGCTGAAGAGCTTGGCGGCGAATGGGCTGACCGCTTCCTCGTGCTTTACGGTATCGCCGCTCCCGATTC
GCAGCGCATCGCCTTCTATCGCCTTCTTGACGAGTTCTTCTGAGCGGGACTCTGGGGTTCGCGAAATGAC
CGACCAAGCGACGCCCAACCTGCCATCACGAGATTTCGATTCCACCGCCGCCTTCTATGAAAGGTTGGGC
TTCGGAATCGTTTTCCGGGACGCCGGCTGGATGATCCTCCAGCGCGGGGATCTCATGCTGGAGTTCTTCG
CCCACCCCAACTTGTTTATTGCAGCTTATAATGGTTACAAATAAAGCAATAGCATCACAAATTTCACAAA
TAAAGCATTTTTTTCACTGCATTCTAGTTGTGGTTTGTCCAAACTCATCAATGTATCTTATCATGTCTGT
ATACCGTCGACCTCTAGCTAGAGCTTGGCGTAATCATGGTCATAGCTGTTTCCTGTGTGAAATTGTTATC
CGCTCACAATTCCACACAACATACGAGCCGGAAGCATAAAGTGTAAAGCCTGGGGTGCCTAATGAGTGAG
CTAACTCACATTAATTGCGTTGCGCTCACTGCCCGCTTTCCAGTCGGGAAACCTGTCGTGCCAGCTGCAT
TAATGAATCGGCCAACGCGCGGGGAGAGGCGGTTTGCGTATTGGGCGCTCTTCCGCTTCCTCGCTCACTG
ACTCGCTGCGCTCGGTCGTTCGGCTGCGGCGAGCGGTATCAGCTCACTCAAAGGCGGTAATACGGTTATC
CACAGAATCAGGGGATAACGCAGGAAAGAACATGTGAGCAAAAGGCCAGCAAAAGGCCAGGAACCGTAAA
AAGGCCGCGTTGCTGGCGTTTTTCCATAGGCTCCGCCCCCCTGACGAGCATCACAAAAATCGACGCTCAA
GTCAGAGGTGGCGAAACCCGACAGGACTATAAAGATACCAGGCGTTTCCCCCTGGAAGCTCCCTCGTGCG
CTCTCCTGTTCCGACCCTGCCGCTTACCGGATACCTGTCCGCCTTTCTCCCTTCGGGAAGCGTGGCGCTT
TCTCATAGCTCACGCTGTAGGTATCTCAGTTCGGTGTAGGTCGTTCGCTCCAAGCTGGGCTGTGTGCACG
AACCCCCCGTTCAGCCCGACCGCTGCGCCTTATCCGGTAACTATCGTCTTGAGTCCAACCCGGTAAGACA
CGACTTATCGCCACTGGCAGCAGCCACTGGTAACAGGATTAGCAGAGCGAGGTATGTAGGCGGTGCTACA
GAGTTCTTGAAGTGGTGGCCTAACTACGGCTACACTAGAAGAACAGTATTTGGTATCTGCGCTCTGCTGA
AGCCAGTTACCTTCGGAAAAAGAGTTGGTAGCTCTTGATCCGGCAAACAAACCACCGCTGGTAGCGGTGG
TTTTTTTGTTTGCAAGCAGCAGATTACGCGCAGAAAAAAAGGATCTCAAGAAGATCCTTTGATCTTTTCT
ACGGGGTCTGACGCTCAGTGGAACGAAAACTCACGTTAAGGGATTTTGGTCATGAGATTATCAAAAAGGA
TCTTCACCTAGATCCTTTTAAATTAAAAATGAAGTTTTAAATCAATCTAAAGTATATATGAGTAAACTTG
GTCTGACAGTTACCAATGCTTAATCAGTGAGGCACCTATCTCAGCGATCTGTCTATTTCGTTCATCCATA
GTTGCCTGACTCCCCGTCGTGTAGATAACTACGATACGGGAGGGCTTACCATCTGGCCCCAGTGCTGCAA
TGATACCGCGAGACCCACGCTCACCGGCTCCAGATTTATCAGCAATAAACCAGCCAGCCGGAAGGGCCGA
GCGCAGAAGTGGTCCTGCAACTTTATCCGCCTCCATCCAGTCTATTAATTGTTGCCGGGAAGCTAGAGTA
AGTAGTTCGCCAGTTAATAGTTTGCGCAACGTTGTTGCCATTGCTACAGGCATCGTGGTGTCACGCTCGT
CGTTTGGTATGGCTTCATTCAGCTCCGGTTCCCAACGATCAAGGCGAGTTACATGATCCCCCATGTTGTG
CAAAAAAGCGGTTAGCTCCTTCGGTCCTCCGATCGTTGTCAGAAGTAAGTTGGCCGCAGTGTTATCACTC
ATGGTTATGGCAGCACTGCATAATTCTCTTACTGTCATGCCATCCGTAAGATGCTTTTCTGTGACTGGTG
AGTACTCAACCAAGTCATTCTGAGAATAGTGTATGCGGCGACCGAGTTGCTCTTGCCCGGCGTCAATACG
GGATAATACCGCGCCACATAGCAGAACTTTAAAAGTGCTCATCATTGGAAAACGTTCTTCGGGGCGAAAA
CTCTCAAGGATCTTACCGCTGTTGAGATCCAGTTCGATGTAACCCACTCGTGCACCCAACTGATCTTCAG
CATCTTTTACTTTCACCAGCGTTTCTGGGTGAGCAAAAACAGGAAGGCAAAATGCCGCAAAAAAGGGAAT
AAGGGCGACACGGAAATGTTGAATACTCATACTCTTCCTTTTTCAATATTATTGAAGCATTTATCAGGGT
TATTGTCTCATGAGCGGATACATATTTGAATGTATTTAGAAAAATAAACAAATAGGGGTTCCGCGCACAT
TTCCCCGAAAAGTGCCACCTGACGTCGACGGATCGGGAGATCTCCCGATCCCCTATGGTGCACTCTCAGT
ACAATCTGCTCTGATGCCGCATAGTTAAGCCAGTATCTGCTCCCTGCTTGTGTGTTGGAGGTCGCTGAGT
AGTGCGCGAGCAAAATTTAAGCTACAACAAGGCAAGGCTTGACCGACAATTGCATGAAGAATCTGCTTAG
GGTTA
Features (pLannotate 1.2.2; 20 found; start..end, strand, type, name):
     46..425     +  enhancer       CMV enhancer: human cytomegalovirus immediate early enhancer
    426..629     +  promoter       CMV promoter: human cytomegalovirus (CMV) immediate early promoter
    625..658     +  LTR            5' LTR (truncated) (fragment): truncated 5' long terminal repeat (LTR) from HIV-1
    674..692     +  promoter       T7 promoter: promoter for bacteriophage T7 RNA polymerase
    765..2021    +  CDS            Fah: FAAA_MOUSE - Experimental evidence at protein level: Swiss-Prot protein existence level 1. From Mus musculus (Mouse).
   2170..2394    +  polyA_signal   bGH poly(A) signal: bovine growth hormone polyadenylation signal
   2398..2419    +  promoter       SV40 promoter (fragment): SV40 enhancer and early promoter
   2440..2868    +  rep_origin     f1 ori (sequence partly withheld): f1 bacteriophage origin of replication; arrow indicates direction of (+) strand synthesis
   2882..3211    +  promoter       SV40 promoter: SV40 enhancer and early promoter
   3278..4069    +  CDS            neo: KKA2_KLEPN - Also known as kan, nptII. Experimental evidence at protein level: Swiss-Prot protein existence level 1. Resistance to kanamycin, neomycin, paromomycin, ribostamycin, butirosin and gentamicin B. From Klebsiella pneumoniae.
   4095..4253    +  CDS            ble (fragment): BLE_KLEPN - Experimental evidence at protein level: Swiss-Prot protein existence level 1. Binding protein with a strong affinity to the bleomycin family of antibiotics. Binds to CL990; an antimitotic-antibiotic compound. From Klebsiella pneumoniae.
   4248..4369    +  polyA_signal   SV40 poly(A) signal: SV40 polyadenylation signal
   4442..4458    -  protein_bind   lac operator: The lac repressor binds to the lac operator to inhibit transcription in E. coli. This inhibition can be relieved by adding lactose or isopropyl-β-D-thiogalactopyranoside (IPTG). lac repressor encoded by lacI
   4466..4496    -  promoter       lac promoter: promoter for the E. coli lac operon
   4511..4532    -  protein_bind   CAP binding site: CAP binding activates transcription in the presence of cAMP. E. coli catabolite activator protein
   4545..4637    -  CDS            lacI (fragment): lac repressor; lacI; The lac repressor binds to the lac operator to inhibit transcription in E. coli. This inhibition can be relieved by adding lactose or isopropyl-β-D-thiogalactopyranoside (IPTG).
   4820..5408    -  rep_origin     ori: high-copy-number ColE1/pMB1/pBR322/pUC origin of replication
   5579..6439    -  CDS            AmpR: β-lactamase; bla; confers resistance to ampicillin, carbenicillin, and related antibiotics
   6440..6544    -  promoter       AmpR promoter: bla
   6603..6655    -  misc_feature   bom (fragment): basis of mobility region from pBR322
