[The description below was written by a language model from this plasmid's Addgene catalogue record and pLannotate feature annotations shown in this document.]
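Description:
pcDNA-Fah_W is a 6,764 bp mammalian expression plasmid built on an Invitrogen pcDNA backbone and designed to express wild-type mouse fumarylacetoacetate hydrolase (FAH) in mammalian cells. It is propagated in E. coli through a high-copy ColE1/pUC-type origin with ampicillin selection from the β-lactamase gene. An f1 origin is also present, which permits single-stranded DNA production. For selection in mammalian cells, an SV40 enhancer/early promoter drives a neomycin phosphotransferase gene terminated by an SV40 polyadenylation signal, allowing stable transfectants to be selected with G418.

The payload is the mouse Fah coding sequence (about 1.26 kb), inserted by ligation-independent cloning downstream of the human cytomegalovirus immediate-early enhancer and promoter and followed by the bovine growth hormone polyadenylation signal. A T7 promoter lies between the CMV promoter and the insert, where it can serve for in vitro transcription or as a sequencing primer site. The catalogue entry lists a C-terminal Myc-His tag on the insert. The feature table does not annotate this tag separately, although there is an unannotated gap between the end of the Fah reading frame and the bGH signal where it would be expected to lie. Such a tag would allow immunodetection and metal-affinity purification.

Several small annotations (a truncated HIV-1 LTR fragment, ble and lacI fragments, lac promoter/operator remnants and a bom fragment) appear to be partial matches or backbone remnants rather than functional parts of the design. The associated study concerns tissue-specific FAH deficiency, sleep-wake patterns and tyrosinemia in mice. The "_W" in the name denotes the wild-type protein, but the record does not describe specific experiments or any mutant counterpart.
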