Addgene plasmid #163087: pcDNA-Fah_W
Purpose: expressing mouse wild type FAH in mammalian cells
Depositing lab: Joseph Takahashi. Depositing organization: University of Texas Southwestern Medical Center. Publication: Tissue-specific FAH deficiency alters sleep-wake patterns and results in chronic tyrosinemia in mice. Yang S, Siepka SM, Cox KH, Kumar V, de Groot M, Chelliah Y, Chen J, Tu B, Takahashi JS. Proc Natl Acad Sci U S A. 2019 Oct 29;116(44):22229-22236. doi: 10.1073/pnas.1904485116. Epub 2019 Oct 14. PubMed 31611405.
Backbone
  Vector backbone: pcDNA
  Backbone manufacturer: invitrogen
  Backbone size w/o insert (bp): 5506
  Total vector size (bp): 6764
  Vector type: Mammalian Expression
  Selectable markers: Neomycin (select with G418)
Growth in bacteria
  Bacterial resistance: Ampicillin, 100 μg/mL
  Growth temperature: 37°C
  Growth strain: DH5alpha
  Copy number: Unknown
Gene/Insert
  Gene/Insert name: Fah_W
  Species: M. musculus (mouse)
  Insert size (bp): 1258
  Promoter: CMV
  Tag / fusion protein: Myc-His (C terminal on insert)
  Cloning method: Ligation Independent Cloning
  Sequencing primers: 5′ TAATACGACTCACTATAGGG; 3′ TAGAAGGCACAGTCGAGG
Terms and licenses: Academic/Nonprofit Terms; Industry Terms: Not Available to Industry
How to cite: pcDNA-Fah_W was a gift from Joseph Takahashi (Addgene plasmid # 163087 ; http://n2t.net/addgene:163087 ; RRID:Addgene_163087)
